Addgene plasmid #14186: pAG305GPD-ccdB-EGFP
Purpose: (Empty Backbone)
Depositing lab: Susan Lindquist. Depositing organization: Whitehead Institute for Biomedical Research. Publication: A suite of Gateway cloning vectors for high-throughput genetic analysis in Saccharomyces cerevisiae. Alberti S, Gitler AD, Lindquist S. Yeast. 2007 Oct . 24(10):913-9. 10.1002/yea.1502 PubMed 17583893.
Backbone
  Vector backbone: pRS305
  Vector type: Yeast Expression ; Gateway Destination
  Selectable markers: LEU2
Growth in bacteria
  Bacterial resistance: Chloramphenicol and Ampicillin, 25 & 100 μg/mL
  Growth temperature: 37°C
  Growth strain: ccdB Survival
  Growth instructions: DB3.1, ccdB Survival
  Copy number: Unknown
Gene/Insert
  Gene/Insert name: None
  Tag / fusion protein: EGFP (C terminal on backbone)
  Cloning method: Gateway Cloning
  Sequencing primers: 5′ GPDPro_F
Terms and licenses: Academic/Nonprofit Terms; Industry Terms: Not Available to Industry
Depositor comments: Type of plasmid: integrating. This plasmid contains the Gateway technology from Invitrogen; Invitrogen requires purchasing of Gateway Clonase for carrying out the Gateway recombinational cloning reaction http://www.invitrogen.com Please note that the full plasmid sequence is provided as a reference only, and may not match the exact sequence of the plasmid.
How to cite: pAG305GPD-ccdB-EGFP was a gift from Susan Lindquist (Addgene plasmid # 14186 ; http://n2t.net/addgene:14186 ; RRID:Addgene_14186)
