[The description below was written by a language model from this plasmid's Addgene catalogue record, the feature table of its GenBank file and pLannotate feature annotations shown in this document.]
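Description:
pAG305GPD-ccdB-EGFP is an empty Gateway destination vector for protein expression in Saccharomyces cerevisiae, built on the integrating pRS305 backbone. No yeast replication origin or centromere is annotated, consistent with the depositor's description of it as an integrating plasmid: it must recombine into the yeast genome to be maintained, and transformants are selected through the LEU2 auxotrophic marker, carried with its own promoter. In E. coli it replicates from a high-copy ColE1/pUC-type origin and carries ampicillin resistance. An f1 origin and flanking T7 and T3 promoters remain from the pBluescript-derived backbone.

The expression unit consists of the strong constitutive GPD (TDH3, annotated as GAP) promoter, a Gateway cassette, an EGFP coding sequence and the CYC1 terminator. The cassette is bounded by attR1 and attR2 sites and contains a chloramphenicol resistance gene and the ccdB gyrase toxin gene. Because of ccdB, the unrecombined vector can be propagated only in ccdB-tolerant strains, under combined chloramphenicol and ampicillin selection. An LR recombination reaction with an entry clone replaces the cassette with the gene of interest, and loss of ccdB provides counter-selection against unreacted vector in standard strains. An open reading frame transferred without a stop codon and in frame is then expressed as a C-terminal EGFP fusion. The EGFP is the original mammalian codon-optimised version.

The plasmid belongs to a suite of yeast Gateway vectors designed for high-throughput genetic analysis. It suits stable, constitutive expression of fluorescently tagged proteins, for example for localisation studies. The two sequence records held differ slightly in length (8,804 versus 8,809 nt) but agree on feature content, and the depositor notes that the full sequence is provided for reference only.
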