LOCUS       Exported 8804 bp ds-DNA circular SYN 13-MAY-2021
DEFINITION  synthetic circular DNA
ACCESSION   .
VERSION     .
KEYWORDS    pAG305GPD-ccdB-EGFP
SOURCE      synthetic DNA construct
  ORGANISM  synthetic DNA construct
REFERENCE   1 (bases 1 to 8804)
  TITLE     S cerevisiae Advanced Gateway Destination Vectors
REFERENCE   2 (bases 1 to 8804)
  AUTHORS   .
  TITLE     Direct Submission
  JOURNAL   Exported May 13, 2021 from SnapGene Server 1.1.58
            http://www.snapgene.com
FEATURES             Location/Qualifiers
     source          1..8804
                     /organism="synthetic DNA construct"
                     /mol_type="other DNA"
     primer_bind     complement(29..51)
                     /label=pGEX 3'
                     /note="pGEX vectors, reverse primer"
     primer_bind     151..170
                     /label=pRS-marker
                     /note="pRS vectors, use to sequence yeast selectable
                     marker"
     CDS             complement(664..1758)
                     /codon_start=1
                     /gene="S. cerevisiae LEU2"
                     /product="3-isopropylmalate dehydrogenase, required for
                     leucine biosynthesis"
                     /label=LEU2
                     /note="yeast auxotrophic marker"
                     /translation="MSAPKKIVVLPGDHVGQEITAEAIKVLKAISDVRSNVKFDFENHL
                     IGGAAIDATGVPLPDEALEASKKADAVLLGAVGGPKWGTGSVRPEQGLLKIRKELQLYA
                     NLRPCNFASDSLLDLSPIKPQFAKGTDFVVVRELVGGIYFGKRKEDDGDGVAWDSEQYT
                     VPEVQRITRMAAFMALQHEPPLPIWSLDKANVLASSRLWRKTVEETIKNEFPTLKVQHQ
                     LIDSAAMILVKNPTHLNGIIITSNMFGDIISDEASVIPGSLGLLPSASLASLPDKNTAF
                     GLYEPCHGSAPDLPKNKVNPIATILSAAMMLKLSLNLPEEGKAIEDAVKKVLDAGIRTG
                     DLGGSNSTTEVGDAVAEEVKKILA"
     promoter        complement(1759..2166)
                     /gene="S. cerevisiae LEU2"
                     /label=LEU2 promoter
     rep_origin      complement(2467..2922)
                     /direction=LEFT
                     /label=f1 ori
                     /note="f1 bacteriophage origin of replication; arrow
                     indicates direction of (+) strand synthesis"
     primer_bind     complement(2604..2625)
                     /label=F1ori-F
                     /note="F1 origin, forward primer"
     primer_bind     2816..2835
                     /label=F1ori-R
                     /note="F1 origin, reverse primer"
     primer_bind     3048..3070
                     /label=M13/pUC Forward
                     /note="In lacZ gene"
     primer_bind     3062..3079
                     /label=M13 Forward
                     /note="In lacZ gene. Also called M13-F20 or M13 (-21)
                     Forward"
     primer_bind     3063..3079
                     /label=M13 fwd
                     /note="common sequencing primer, one of multiple similar
                     variants"
     primer_bind     3086..3105
                     /label=T7
                     /note="T7 promoter, forward primer"
     promoter        3086..3104
                     /label=T7 promoter
                     /note="promoter for bacteriophage T7 RNA polymerase"
     promoter        3125..3768
                     /gene="S. cerevisiae TDH3"
                     /label=GAP promoter
                     /note="promoter for glyceraldehyde-3-phosphate
                     dehydrogenase"
     primer_bind     3662..3685
                     /label=GPDpro-F
                     /note="S. cerevisiae GPD promoter, forward primer"
     primer_bind     3774..3790
                     /label=SK primer
                     /note="common sequencing primer, one of multiple similar
                     variants"
     primer_bind     3774..3790
                     /label=pBluescriptSK
                     /note="For pBluescript vector"
     protein_bind    3798..3922
                     /gene="mutant version of attR"
                     /label=attR1
                     /bound_moiety="LR Clonase(TM)"
                     /note="recombination site for the Gateway(R) LR reaction"
     promoter        3947..3977
                     /label=lac UV5 promoter
                     /note="E. coli lac promoter with an ""up"" mutation"
     CDS             4031..4690
                     /codon_start=1
                     /gene="cat"
                     /product="chloramphenicol acetyltransferase"
                     /label=CmR
                     /note="confers resistance to chloramphenicol"
                     /translation="MEKKITGYTTVDISQWHRKEHFEAFQSVAQCTYNQTVQLDITAFL
                     KTVKKNKHKFYPAFIHILARLMNAHPEFRMAMKDGELVIWDSVHPCYTVFHEQTETFSS
                     LWSEYHDDFRQFLHIYSQDVACYGENLAYFPKGFIENMFFVSANPWVSFTSFDLNVANM
                     DNFFAPVFTMGKYYTQGDKVLMPLAIQVHHAVCDGFHVGRMLNELQQYCDEWQGGA"
     primer_bind     complement(4097..4116)
                     /label=CAT-R
                     /note="Chloramphenicol resistance gene, reverse primer"
     CDS             5032..5337
                     /codon_start=1
                     /gene="ccdB"
                     /product="CcdB, a bacterial toxin that poisons DNA gyrase"
                     /label=ccdB
                     /note="Plasmids containing the ccdB gene cannot be
                     propagated in standard E. coli strains."
                     /translation="MQFKVYTYKRESRYRLFVDVQSDIIDTPGRRMVIPLASARLLSDK
                     VSRELYPVVHIGDESWRMMTTDMASVPVSVIGEEVADLSHRENDIKNAINLMFWGI"
     primer_bind     5216..5235
                     /label=ccdB-fwd
                     /note="ccdB gene, forward primer"
     protein_bind    complement(5378..5502)
                     /gene="mutant version of attR"
                     /label=attR2
                     /bound_moiety="LR Clonase(TM)"
                     /note="recombination site for the Gateway(R) LR reaction"
     CDS             5534..6253
                     /codon_start=1
                     /product="the original enhanced GFP (Yang et al., 1996)"
                     /label=EGFP
                     /note="mammalian codon-optimized"
                     /translation="MVSKGEELFTGVVPILVELDGDVNGHKFSVSGEGEGDATYGKLTL
                     KFICTTGKLPVPWPTLVTTLTYGVQCFSRYPDHMKQHDFFKSAMPEGYVQERTIFFKDD
                     GNYKTRAEVKFEGDTLVNRIELKGIDFKEDGNILGHKLEYNYNSHNVYIMADKQKNGIK
                     VNFKIRHNIEDGSVQLADHYQQNTPIGDGPVLLPDNHYLSTQSALSKDPNEKRDHMVLL
                     EFVTAAGITLGMDELYK"
     CDS             5534..6250
                     /codon_start=1
                     /product="enhanced GFP"
                     /label=EGFP
                     /translation="MVSKGEELFTGVVPILVELDGDVNGHKFSVSGEGEGDATYGKLTL
                     KFICTTGKLPVPWPTLVTTLTYGVQCFSRYPDHMKQHDFFKSAMPEGYVQERTIFFKDD
                     GNYKTRAEVKFEGDTLVNRIELKGIDFKEDGNILGHKLEYNYNSHNVYIMADKQKNGIK
                     VNFKIRHNIEDGSVQLADHYQQNTPIGDGPVLLPDNHYLSTQSALSKDPNEKRDHMVLL
                     EFVTAAGITLGMDELYK"
     primer_bind     complement(5579..5600)
                     /label=EGFP-N
                     /note="EGFP, reverse primer"
     primer_bind     complement(5840..5859)
                     /label=EXFP-R
                     /note="For distinguishing EGFP variants, reverse primer"
     primer_bind     6187..6208
                     /label=EGFP-C
                     /note="EGFP, forward primer"
     terminator      6260..6507
                     /gene="S. cerevisiae CYC1"
                     /label=CYC1 terminator
                     /note="transcription terminator for CYC1"
     primer_bind     complement(6276..6294)
                     /label=CYC1
                     /note="CYC1 transcription termination signal, reverse
                     primer"
     promoter        complement(6544..6562)
                     /label=T3 promoter
                     /note="promoter for bacteriophage T3 RNA polymerase"
     primer_bind     complement(6583..6599)
                     /label=M13 rev
                     /note="common sequencing primer, one of multiple similar
                     variants"
     primer_bind     complement(6583..6599)
                     /label=M13 Reverse
                     /note="In lacZ gene. Also called M13-rev"
     primer_bind     complement(6596..6618)
                     /label=M13/pUC Reverse
                     /note="In lacZ gene"
     protein_bind    6607..6623
                     /label=lac operator
                     /bound_moiety="lac repressor encoded by lacI"
                     /note="The lac repressor binds to the lac operator to
                     inhibit transcription in E. coli. This inhibition can be
                     relieved by adding lactose or
                     isopropyl-beta-D-thiogalactopyranoside (IPTG)."
     promoter        complement(6631..6661)
                     /label=lac promoter
                     /note="promoter for the E. coli lac operon"
     protein_bind    6676..6697
                     /label=CAP binding site
                     /bound_moiety="E. coli catabolite activator protein"
                     /note="CAP binding activates transcription in the presence
                     of cAMP."
     primer_bind     complement(6814..6831)
                     /label=L4440
                     /note="L4440 vector, forward primer"
     rep_origin      complement(6985..7573)
                     /direction=LEFT
                     /label=ori
                     /note="high-copy-number ColE1/pMB1/pBR322/pUC origin of
                     replication"
     primer_bind     complement(7065..7084)
                     /label=pBR322ori-F
                     /note="pBR322 origin, forward primer"
     CDS             complement(7744..8604)
                     /codon_start=1
                     /gene="bla"
                     /product="beta-lactamase"
                     /label=AmpR
                     /note="confers resistance to ampicillin, carbenicillin, and
                     related antibiotics"
                     /translation="MSIQHFRVALIPFFAAFCLPVFAHPETLVKVKDAEDQLGARVGYI
                     ELDLNSGKILESFRPEERFPMMSTFKVLLCGAVLSRIDAGQEQLGRRIHYSQNDLVEYS
                     PVTEKHLTDGMTVRELCSAAITMSDNTAANLLLTTIGGPKELTAFLHNMGDHVTRLDRW
                     EPELNEAIPNDERDTTMPVAMATTLRKLLTGELLTLASRQQLIDWMEADKVAGPLLRSA
                     LPAGWFIADKSGAGERGSRGIIAALGPDGKPSRIVVIYTTGSQATMDERNRQIAEIGAS
                     LIKHW"
     primer_bind     8367..8386
                     /label=Amp-R
                     /note="Ampicillin resistance gene, reverse primer"
     promoter        complement(8605..8709)
                     /gene="bla"
                     /label=AmpR promoter
     primer_bind     8777..8795
                     /label=pBRforEco
                     /note="pBR322 vectors, upsteam of EcoRI site, forward
                     primer"
ORIGIN
        1 tcgcgcgttt cggtgatgac ggtgaaaacc tctgacacat gcagctcccg gagacggtca
       61 cagcttgtct gtaagcggat gccgggagca gacaagcccg tcagggcgcg tcagcgggtg
      121 ttggcgggtg tcggggctgg cttaactatg cggcatcaga gcagattgta ctgagagtgc
      181 accatatcga ctacgtcgtt aaggccgttt ctgacagagt aaaattcttg agggaacttt
      241 caccattatg ggaaatggtt caagaaggta ttgacttaaa ctccatcaaa tggtcaggtc
      301 attgagtgtt ttttatttgt tgtatttttt tttttttaga gaaaatcctc caatatataa
      361 attaggaatc atagtttcat gattttctgt tacacctaac tttttgtgtg gtgccctcct
      421 ccttgtcaat attaatgtta aagtgcaatt ctttttcctt atcacgttga gccattagta
      481 tcaatttgct tacctgtatt cctttacatc ctcctttttc tccttcttga taaatgtatg
      541 tagattgcgt atatagtttc gtctacccta tgaacatatt ccattttgta atttcgtgtc
      601 gtttctatta tgaatttcat ttataaagtt tatgtacaaa tatcataaaa aaagagaatc
      661 tttttaagca aggattttct taacttcttc ggcgacagca tcaccgactt cggtggtact
      721 gttggaacca cctaaatcac cagttctgat acctgcatcc aaaacctttt taactgcatc
      781 ttcaatggcc ttaccttctt caggcaagtt caatgacaat ttcaacatca ttgcagcaga
      841 caagatagtg gcgatagggt tgaccttatt ctttggcaaa tctggagcag aaccgtggca
      901 tggttcgtac aaaccaaatg cggtgttctt gtctggcaaa gaggccaagg acgcagatgg
      961 caacaaaccc aaggaacctg ggataacgga ggcttcatcg gagatgatat caccaaacat
     1021 gttgctggtg attataatac catttaggtg ggttgggttc ttaactagga tcatggcggc
     1081 agaatcaatc aattgatgtt gaaccttcaa tgtagggaat tcgttcttga tggtttcctc
     1141 cacagttttt ctccataatc ttgaagaggc caaaacatta gctttatcca aggaccaaat
     1201 aggcaatggt ggctcatgtt gtagggccat gaaagcggcc attcttgtga ttctttgcac
     1261 ttctggaacg gtgtattgtt cactatccca agcgacacca tcaccatcgt cttcctttct
     1321 cttaccaaag taaatacctc ccactaattc tctgacaaca acgaagtcag tacctttagc
     1381 aaattgtggc ttgattggag ataagtctaa aagagagtcg gatgcaaagt tacatggtct
     1441 taagttggcg tacaattgaa gttctttacg gatttttagt aaaccttgtt caggtctaac
     1501 actaccggta ccccatttag gaccacccac agcacctaac aaaacggcat cagccttctt
     1561 ggaggcttcc agcgcctcat ctggaagtgg aacacctgta gcatcgatag cagcaccacc
     1621 aattaaatga ttttcgaaat cgaacttgac attggaacga acatcagaaa tagctttaag
     1681 aaccttaatg gcttcggctg tgatttcttg accaacgtgg tcacctggca aaacgacgat
     1741 cttcttaggg gcagacatta gaatggtata tccttgaaat atatatatat atattgctga
     1801 aatgtaaaag gtaagaaaag ttagaaagta agacgattgc taaccaccta ttggaaaaaa
     1861 caataggtcc ttaaataata ttgtcaactt caagtattgt gatgcaagca tttagtcatg
     1921 aacgcttctc tattctatat gaaaagccgg ttccggcgct ctcacctttc ctttttctcc
     1981 caatttttca gttgaaaaag gtatatgcgt caggcgacct ctgaaattaa caaaaaattt
     2041 ccagtcatcg aatttgattc tgtgcgatag cgcccctgtg tgttctcgtt atgttgagga
     2101 aaaaaataat ggttgctaag agattcgaac tcttgcatct tacgatacct gagtattccc
     2161 acagttaact gcggtcaaga tatttcttga atcaggcgcc ttagaccgct cggccaaaca
     2221 accaattact tgttgagaaa tagagtataa ttatcctata aatataacgt ttttgaacac
     2281 acatgaacaa ggaagtacag gacaattgat tttgaagaga atgtggattt tgatgtaatt
     2341 gttgggattc catttttaat aaggcaataa tattaggtat gtagatatac tagaagttct
     2401 cctcgaccgg tcgatatgcg gtgtgaaata ccgcacagat gcgtaaggag aaaataccgc
     2461 atcaggaaat tgtaagcgtt aatattttgt taaaattcgc gttaaatttt tgttaaatca
     2521 gctcattttt taaccaatag gccgaaatcg gcaaaatccc ttataaatca aaagaataga
     2581 ccgagatagg gttgagtgtt gttccagttt ggaacaagag tccactatta aagaacgtgg
     2641 actccaacgt caaaggnnnn nnnnnnnnnn nnnnnnnnnn nnnnnnnnnn nnnnnnnnnn
     2701 nnnnntnnnn nnnnnnnnnn nnnnnnnnnn nnnnnnnnnn nnnnnnnnnn nnnnnnnnnn
     2761 nnnnnnnnnn nnnnnnnnnn nnnnnnnnnn nnnnnnngnn nnnnnnnnnn nnnnnnnnnn
     2821 nnnnnnnnnn nnnnnnnnnn nnnnnnnnnn nnnnnnnnnn nnnnnnnnnn nnnnnnnnnn
     2881 nnnnnnnnnn nnnnnnnnnn nnnnnnnnnn nnnnnnnnnn nnccattcgc cattcaggct
     2941 gcgcaactgt tgggaagggc gatcggtgcg ggcctcttcg ctattacgcc agctggcgaa
     3001 agggggatgt gctgcaaggc gattaagttg ggtaacgcca gggttttccc agtcacgacg
     3061 ttgtaaaacg acggccagtg aattgtaata cgactcacta tagggcgaat tggagctcag
     3121 tttatcatta tcaatactcg ccatttcaaa gaatacgtaa ataattaata gtagtgattt
     3181 tcctaacttt atttagtcaa aaaattagcc ttttaattct gctgtaaccc gtacatgccc
     3241 aaaatagggg gcgggttaca cagaatatat aacatcgtag gtgtctgggt gaacagttta
     3301 ttcctggcat ccactaaata taatggagcc cgctttttaa gctggcatcc agaaaaaaaa
     3361 agaatcccag caccaaaata ttgttttctt caccaaccat cagttcatag gtccattctc
     3421 ttagcgcaac tacagagaac aggggcacaa acaggcaaaa aacgggcaca acctcaatgg
     3481 agtgatgcaa cctgcctgga gtaaatgatg acacaaggca attgacccac gcatgtatct
     3541 atctcatttt cttacacctt ctattacctt ctgctctctc tgatttggaa aaagctgaaa
     3601 aaaaaggttg aaaccagttc cctgaaatta ttcccctact tgactaataa gtatataaag
     3661 acggtaggta ttgattgtaa ttctgtaaat ctatttctta aacttcttaa attctacttt
     3721 tatagttagt ctttttttta gttttaaaac accagaactt agtttcgacg gattctagaa
     3781 ctagtggatc ccccatcaca agtttgtaca aaaaagctga acgagaaacg taaaatgata
     3841 taaatatcaa tatattaaat tagattttgc ataaaaaaca gactacataa tactgtaaaa
     3901 cacaacatat ccagtcacta tggcggccgc attaggcacc ccaggcttta cactttatgc
     3961 ttccggctcg tataatgtgt ggattttgag ttaggatccg tcgagatttt caggagctaa
     4021 ggaagctaaa atggagaaaa aaatcactgg atataccacc gttgatatat cccaatggca
     4081 tcgtaaagaa cattttgagg catttcagtc agttgctcaa tgtacctata accagaccgt
     4141 tcagctggat attacggcct ttttaaagac cgtaaagaaa aataagcaca agttttatcc
     4201 ggcctttatt cacattcttg cccgcctgat gaatgctcat ccggaattcc gtatggcaat
     4261 gaaagacggt gagctggtga tatgggatag tgttcaccct tgttacaccg ttttccatga
     4321 gcaaactgaa acgttttcat cgctctggag tgaataccac gacgatttcc ggcagtttct
     4381 acacatatat tcgcaagatg tggcgtgtta cggtgaaaac ctggcctatt tccctaaagg
     4441 gtttattgag aatatgtttt tcgtctcagc caatccctgg gtgagtttca ccagttttga
     4501 tttaaacgtg gccaatatgg acaacttctt cgcccccgtt ttcaccatgg gcaaatatta
     4561 tacgcaaggc gacaaggtgc tgatgccgct ggcgattcag gttcatcatg ccgtttgtga
     4621 tggcttccat gtcggcagaa tgcttaatga attacaacag tactgcgatg agtggcaggg
     4681 cggggcgtaa acgcgtggat ccggcttact aaaagccaga taacagtatg cgtatttgcg
     4741 cgctgatttt tgcggtataa gaatatatac tgatatgtat acccgaagta tgtcaaaaag
     4801 aggtatgcta tgaagcagcg tattacagtg acagttgaca gcgacagcta tcagttgctc
     4861 aaggcatata tgatgtcaat atctccggtc tggtaagcac aaccatgcag aatgaagccc
     4921 gtcgtctgcg tgccgaacgc tggaaagcgg aaaatcagga agggatggct gaggtcgccc
     4981 ggtttattga aatgaacggc tcttttgctg acgagaacag gggctggtga aatgcagttt
     5041 aaggtttaca cctataaaag agagagccgt tatcgtctgt ttgtggatgt acagagtgat
     5101 attattgaca cgcccgggcg acggatggtg atccccctgg ccagtgcacg tctgctgtca
     5161 gataaagtct cccgtgaact ttacccggtg gtgcatatcg gggatgaaag ctggcgcatg
     5221 atgaccaccg atatggccag tgtgccggtc tccgttatcg gggaagaagt ggctgatctc
     5281 agccaccgcg aaaatgacat caaaaacgcc attaacctga tgttctgggg aatataaatg
     5341 tcaggctccc ttatacacag ccagtctgca ggtcgaccat agtgactgga tatgttgtgt
     5401 tttacagtat tatgtagtct gttttttatg caaaatctaa tttaatatat tgatatttat
     5461 atcattttac gtttctcgtt cagctttctt gtacaaagtg gtgatgggct gcaggaattc
     5521 gatatcaagc ttaatggtga gcaagggcga ggagctgttc accggggtgg tgcccatcct
     5581 ggtcgagctg gacggcgacg taaacggcca caagttcagc gtgtccggcg agggcgaggg
     5641 cgatgccacc tacggcaagc tgaccctgaa gttcatctgc accaccggca agctgcccgt
     5701 gccctggccc accctcgtga ccaccctgac ctacggcgtg cagtgcttca gccgctaccc
     5761 cgaccacatg aagcagcacg acttcttcaa gtccgccatg cccgaaggct acgtccagga
     5821 gcgcaccatc ttcttcaagg acgacggcaa ctacaagacc cgcgccgagg tgaagttcga
     5881 gggcgacacc ctggtgaacc gcatcgagct gaagggcatc gacttcaagg aggacggcaa
     5941 catcctgggg cacaagctgg agtacaacta caacagccac aacgtctata tcatggccga
     6001 caagcagaag aacggcatca aggtgaactt caagatccgc cacaacatcg aggacggcag
     6061 cgtgcagctc gccgaccact accagcagaa cacccccatc ggcgacggcc ccgtgctgct
     6121 gcccgacaac cactacctga gcacccagtc cgccctgagc aaagacccca acgagaagcg
     6181 cgatcacatg gtcctgctgg agttcgtgac cgccgccggg atcactctcg gcatggacga
     6241 gctgtacaag taactcgagt catgtaatta gttatgtcac gcttacattc acgccctccc
     6301 cccacatccg ctctaaccga aaaggaagga gttagacaac ctgaagtcta ggtccctatt
     6361 tattttttta tagttatgtt agtattaaga acgttattta tatttcaaat ttttcttttt
     6421 tttctgtaca gacgcgtgta cgcatgtaac attatactga aaaccttgct tgagaaggtt
     6481 ttgggacgct cgaaggcttt aatttgcggc cgtcgagggg gggcccggta ccagcttttg
     6541 ttccctttag tgagggttaa tttcgagctt ggcgtaatca tggtcatagc tgtttcctgt
     6601 gtgaaattgt tatccgctca caattccaca caacatacga gccggaagca taaagtgtaa
     6661 agcctggggt gcctaatgag tgagctaact cacattaatt gcgttgcgct cactgcccgc
     6721 tttccagtcg ggaaacctgt cgtgccagct gcattaatga atcggccaac gcgcggggag
     6781 aggcggtttg cgtattgggc gctcttccgc ttcctcgctc actgactcgc tgcgctcggt
     6841 cgttcggctg cggcgagcgg tatcagctca ctcaaaggcg gtaatacggt tatccacaga
     6901 atcaggggat aacgcaggaa agaacatgtg agcaaaaggc cagcaaaagg ccaggaaccg
     6961 taaaaaggcc gcgttgctgg cgtttttcca taggctccgc ccccctgacg agcatcacaa
     7021 aaatcgacgc tcaagtcaga ggtggcgaaa cccgacagga ctataaagat accaggcgtt
     7081 tccccctgga agctccctcg tgcgctctcc tgttccgacc ctgccgctta ccggatacct
     7141 gtccgccttt ctcccttcgg gaagcgtggc gctttctcat agctcacgct gtaggtatct
     7201 cagttcggtg taggtcgttc gctccaagct gggctgtgtg cacgaacccc ccgttcagcc
     7261 cgaccgctgc gccttatccg gtaactatcg tcttgagtcc aacccggtaa gacacgactt
     7321 atcgccactg gcagcagcca ctggtaacag gattagcaga gcgaggtatg taggcggtgc
     7381 tacagagttc ttgaagtggt ggcctaacta cggctacact agaagaacag tatttggtat
     7441 ctgcgctctg ctgaagccag ttaccttcgg aaaaagagtt ggtagctctt gatccggcaa
     7501 acaaaccacc gctggtagcg gtggtttttt tgtttgcaag cagcagatta cgcgcagaaa
     7561 aaaaggatct caagaagatc ctttgatctt ttctacgggg tctgacgctc agtggaacga
     7621 aaactcacgt taagggattt tggtcatgag attatcaaaa aggatcttca cctagatcct
     7681 tttaaattaa aaatgaagtt ttaaatcaat ctaaagtata tatgagtaaa cttggtctga
     7741 cagttaccaa tgcttaatca gtgaggcacc tatctcagcg atctgtctat ttcgttcatc
     7801 catagttgcc tgactccccg tcgtgtagat aactacgata cgggagggct taccatctgg
     7861 ccccagtgct gcaatgatac cgcgagaccc acgctcaccg gctccagatt tatcagcaat
     7921 aaaccagcca gccggaaggg ccgagcgcag aagtggtcct gcaactttat ccgcctccat
     7981 ccagtctatt aattgttgcc gggaagctag agtaagtagt tcgccagtta atagtttgcg
     8041 caacgttgtt gccattgcta caggcatcgt ggtgtcacgc tcgtcgtttg gtatggcttc
     8101 attcagctcc ggttcccaac gatcaaggcg agttacatga tcccccatgt tgtgcaaaaa
     8161 agcggttagc tccttcggtc ctccgatcgt tgtcagaagt aagttggccg cagtgttatc
     8221 actcatggtt atggcagcac tgcataattc tcttactgtc atgccatccg taagatgctt
     8281 ttctgtgact ggtgagtact caaccaagtc attctgagaa tagtgtatgc ggcgaccgag
     8341 ttgctcttgc ccggcgtcaa tacgggataa taccgcgcca catagcagaa ctttaaaagt
     8401 gctcatcatt ggaaaacgtt cttcggggcg aaaactctca aggatcttac cgctgttgag
     8461 atccagttcg atgtaaccca ctcgtgcacc caactgatct tcagcatctt ttactttcac
     8521 cagcgtttct gggtgagcaa aaacaggaag gcaaaatgcc gcaaaaaagg gaataagggc
     8581 gacacggaaa tgttgaatac tcatactctt cctttttcaa tattattgaa gcatttatca
     8641 gggttattgt ctcatgagcg gatacatatt tgaatgtatt tagaaaaata aacaaatagg
     8701 ggttccgcgc acatttcccc gaaaagtgcc acctgacgtc taagaaacca ttattatcat
     8761 gacattaacc tataaaaata ggcgtatcac gaggcccttt cgtc
//
