Features (pLannotate 1.2.2; 30 found; start..end, strand, type, name):
    137..187     +  misc_feature   bom (fragment): basis of mobility region from pBR322
    200..301     +  CDS            NFS1 (fragment): NFS1_YEAST - Also known as SPL1 From Saccharomyces cerevisiae (strain ATCC 204508 / S288c) (Baker's yeast).
    663..1757    -  CDS            LEU2: 3-isopropylmalate dehydrogenase, required for leucine biosynthesis; S. cerevisiae LEU2; yeast auxotrophic marker
   1770..2174    -  promoter       LEU2 promoter: S. cerevisiae LEU2
   2314..2391    -  CDS            YO192_YEAST (fragment): Experimental evidence at protein level: Swiss-Prot protein existence level 1. From Saccharomyces cerevisiae (strain ATCC 204508 / S288c) (Baker's yeast).
   2421..2473    +  misc_feature   bom (fragment): basis of mobility region from pBR322
   2474..2929    -  rep_origin     f1 ori (sequence partly withheld): f1 bacteriophage origin of replication; arrow indicates direction of (+) strand synthesis
   2937..3094    -  CDS            lacZα (fragment): LacZα fragment of β-galactosidase; lacZ fragment
   3097..3115    +  promoter       T7 promoter: promoter for bacteriophage T7 RNA polymerase
   3140..3784    +  promoter       GAP promoter: S. cerevisiae TDH3; promoter for glyceraldehyde-3-phosphate dehydrogenase
   3790..3810    +  misc_feature   MCS (fragment): pBluescript multiple cloning site
   3814..3938    +  protein_bind   attR1: mutant version of attR; recombination site for the Gateway® LR reaction LR Clonase™
   3963..3993    +  promoter       lac UV5 promoter: E. coli lac promoter with an "up" mutation
   4017..4046    +  promoter       cat promoter (fragment): promoter of the E. coli cat gene encoding chloramphenicol acetyltransferase
   4047..4706    +  CDS            CmR: chloramphenicol acetyltransferase; cat; confers resistance to chloramphenicol
   4888..5046    +  CDS            ccdA (fragment): CCDA_ECO57 - Also known as H, letA. Experimental evidence at protein level: Swiss-Prot protein existence level 1. Antitoxin component of a type II toxin-antitoxin (TA) system which inhibits the post-segregational killing (PSK) of plasmid-free cells, also referred to as a plasmid addiction system. Binds to and blocks the activity of CcdB; will also remove bound CcdB protein from the CcdB-GyrA complex by forming a CcdA-CcdB complex, a process termed rejuvenation. Functions as a transcriptional corepressor for the ccdAB operon, repression also requires CcdB (By similarity). From Escherichia coli
   5051..5353    +  CDS            ccdB: CCDB_ECOLI - Also known as G, letB, letD. Experimental evidence at protein level: Swiss-Prot protein existence level 1. Toxic component of a type II toxin-antitoxin (TA) system, functioning in plasmid maintainence. Responsible for the post- segregational killing (PSK) of plasmid-free cells, also referred to as a plasmid addiction system. Half-life of over 2 hours. Cell killing by CcdB is accompanied by filamentation, defects in chromosome and plasmid segregation, defects in cell division, formation of anucleate cells, decreased DNA synthesis and plasmid loss. Interferes with the activity of DN
   5397..5521    -  protein_bind   attR2: mutant version of attR; recombination site for the Gateway® LR reaction LR Clonase™
   5525..5552    +  misc_feature   MCS (fragment): pBluescript multiple cloning site
   5553..6272    +  CDS            EGFP: the original enhanced GFP (Yang et al., 1996) mammalian codon-optimized
   6279..6526    +  terminator     CYC1 terminator: S. cerevisiae CYC1; transcription terminator for CYC1
   6549..6567    -  promoter       T3 promoter: promoter for bacteriophage T3 RNA polymerase
   6612..6628    -  protein_bind   lac operator: The lac repressor binds to the lac operator to inhibit transcription in E. coli. This inhibition can be relieved by adding lactose or isopropyl-β-D-thiogalactopyranoside (IPTG). lac repressor encoded by lacI
   6636..6666    -  promoter       lac promoter: promoter for the E. coli lac operon
   6681..6702    -  protein_bind   CAP binding site: CAP binding activates transcription in the presence of cAMP. E. coli catabolite activator protein
   6715..6807    -  CDS            lacI (fragment): lac repressor; lacI; The lac repressor binds to the lac operator to inhibit transcription in E. coli. This inhibition can be relieved by adding lactose or isopropyl-β-D-thiogalactopyranoside (IPTG).
   6990..7578    -  rep_origin     ori: high-copy-number ColE1/pMB1/pBR322/pUC origin of replication
   7749..8609    -  CDS            AmpR: β-lactamase; bla; confers resistance to ampicillin, carbenicillin, and related antibiotics
   8610..8714    -  promoter       AmpR promoter: bla
   8809..35      +  CDS            rop (fragment) (across the origin): Rop protein, which maintains plasmids at low copy number; rop
>Addgene plasmid #14186 | pAG305GPD-ccdB-EGFP | depositor full sequence | sequence record 7849 | Author sequence
TCGCGCGTTTCGGTGATGACGGTGAAAACCTCTGACACATGCAGCTCCCGGAGACGGTCACAGCTTGTCT
GTAAGCGGATGCCGGGAGCAGACAAGCCCGTCAGGGCGCGTCAGCGGGTGTTGGCGGGTGTCGGGGCTGG
CTTAACTATGCGGCATCAGAGCAGATTGTACTGAGAGTGCACCATATCGACTACGTCGTAAGGCCGTTTC
TGACAGAGTAAAATTCTTGAGGGAACTTTCACCATTATGGGAAATGGTTCAAGAAGGTATTGACTTAAAC
TCCATCAAATGGTCAGGTCATTGAGTGTTTTTTATTTGTTGTATTTTTTTTTTTTTAGAGAAAATCCTCC
AATATCAAATTAGGAATCGTAGTTTCATGATTTTCTGTTACACCTAACTTTTTGTGTGGTGCCCTCCTCC
TTGTCAATATTAATGTTAAAGTGCAATTCTTTTTCCTTATCACGTTGAGCCATTAGTATCAATTTGCTTA
CCTGTATTCCTTTACTATCCTCCTTTTTCTCCTTCTTGATAAATGTATGTAGATTGCGTATATAGTTTCG
TCTACCCTATGAACATATTCCATTTTGTAATTTCGTGTCGTTTCTATTATGAATTTCATTTATAAAGTTT
ATGTACAAATATCATAAAAAAAGAGAATCTTTTTAAGCAAGGATTTTCTTAACTTCTTCGGCGACAGCAT
CACCGACTTCGGTGGTACTGTTGGAACCACCTAAATCACCAGTTCTGATACCTGCATCCAAAACCTTTTT
AACTGCATCTTCAATGGCCTTACCTTCTTCAGGCAAGTTCAATGACAATTTCAACATCATTGCAGCAGAC
AAGATAGTGGCGATAGGGTCAACCTTATTCTTTGGCAAATCTGGAGCAGAACCGTGGCATGGTTCGTACA
AACCAAATGCGGTGTTCTTGTCTGGCAAAGAGGCCAAGGACGCAGATGGCAACAAACCCAAGGAACCTGG
GATAACGGAGGCTTCATCGGAGATGATATCACCAAACATGTTGCTGGTGATTATAATACCATTTAGGTGG
GTTGGGTTCTTAACTAGGATCATGGCGGCAGAATCAATCAATTGATGTTGAACCTTCAATGTAGGGAATT
CGTTCTTGATGGTTTCCTCCACAGTTTTTCTCCATAATCTTGAAGAGGCCAAAACATTAGCTTTATCCAA
GGACCAAATAGGCAATGGTGGCTCATGTTGTAGGGCCATGAAAGCGGCCATTCTTGTGATTCTTTGCACT
TCTGGAACGGTGTATTGTTCACTATCCCAAGCGACACCATCACCATCGTCTTCCTTTCTCTTACCAAAGT
AAATACCTCCCACTAATTCTCTGACAACAACGAAGTCAGTACCTTTAGCAAATTGTGGCTTGATTGGAGA
TAAGTCTAAAAGAGAGTCGGATGCAAAGTTACATGGTCTTAAGTTGGCGTACAATTGAAGTTCTTTACGG
ATTTTTAGTAAACCTTGTTCAGGTCTAACACTACCGGTACCCCATTTAGGACCACCCACAGCACCTAACA
AAACGGCATCAACCTTCTTGGAGGCTTCCAGCGCCTCATCTGGAAGTGGGACACCTGTAGCATCGATAGC
AGCACCACCAATTAAATGATTTTCGAAATCGAACTTGACATTGGAACGAACATCAGAAATAGCTTTAAGA
ACCTTAATGGCTTCGGCTGTGATTTCTTGACCAACGTGGTCACCTGGCAAAACGACGATCTTCTTAGGGG
CAGACATAGGGGCAGACATTAGAATGGTATATCCTTGAAATATATATATATATTGCTGAAATGTAAAAGG
TAAGAAAAGTTAGAAAGTAAGACGATTGCTAACCACCTATTGGAAAAAACAATAGGTCCTTAAATAATAT
TGTCAACTTCAAGTATTGTGATGCAAGCATTTAGTCATGAACGCTTCTCTATTCTATATGAAAAGCCGGT
TCCGGCCTCTCACCTTTCCTTTTTCTCCCAATTTTTCAGTTGAAAAAGGTATATGCGTCAGGCGACCTCT
GAAATTAACAAAAAATTTCCAGTCATCGAATTTGATTCTGTGCGATAGCGCCCCTGTGTGTTCTCGTTAT
GTTGAGGAAAAAAATAATGGTTGCTAAGAGATTCGAACTCTTGCATCTTACGATACCTGAGTATTCCCAC
AGTTAACTGCGGTCAAGATATTTCTTGAATCAGGCGCCTTAGACCGCTCGGCCAAACAACCAATTACTTG
TTGAGAAATAGAGTATAATTATCCTATAAATATAACGTTTTTGAACACACATGAACAAGGAAGTACAGGA
CAATTGATTTTGAAGAGAATGTGGATTTTGATGTAATTGTTGGGATTCCATTTTTAATAAGGCAATAATA
TTAGGTATGTGGATATACTAGAAGTTCTCCTCGAGGGTCGATATGCGGTGTGAAATACCGCACAGATGCG
TAAGGAGAAAATACCGCATCAGGAAATTGTAAACGTTAATATTTTGTTAAAATTCGCGTTAAATTTTTGT
TAAATCAGCTCATTTTTTAACCAATAGGCCGAAATCGGCAAAATCCCTTATAAATCAAAAGAATAGACCG
AGATAGGGTTGAGTGTTGTTCCAGTTTGGAACAAGAGTCCACTATTAAAGAACGTGGACTCCAACGTCAA
AGG
[49 nt withheld, positions 2664-2712]
T
[91 nt withheld, positions 2714-2804]
G
[124 nt withheld, positions 2806-2929]
CGCGCCATTCGCCATTCAGGCTGCGCAACTGTTGGGAAGGGCGATCGGTGCGGGCCTCTTCGCTATTACG
CCAGCTGGCGAAGGGGGGATGTGCTGCAAGGCGATTAAGTTGGGTAACGCCAGGGTTTTCCCAGTCACGA
CGTTGTAAAACGACGGCCAGTGAATTGTAATACGACTCACTATAGGGCGAATTGGAGCTCTTCGAGTTTA
TCATTATCAATACTCGCCATTTCAAAGAATACGTAAATAATTAATAGTAGTGATTTTCCTAACTTTATTT
AGTCAAAAAATTAGCCTTTTAATTCTGCTGTAACCCGTACATGCCCAAAATAGGGGGCGGGTTACACAGA
ATATATAACACCGAAGGTGCCTGGGTGAACAGGTTTATTCCTGGCATCCACTAAATATAATGGAGCCCGC
TTTTTAAGCTGGCATCCAGAAAAAAAAAGAATCCCAGCACCAAAATATTGTTTTCTTCACCAACCATCAG
TTCATAGGTCCATTCTCTTAGCGCAACTACAGAGAACAGGGGCACAAACAGGCAAAAAACGGGCACAACC
TCAATGGAGTGATGCAACCTGCCTGGAGTAAATGATGACACAAGGCAATTGACCCACGCATGTATCTATC
TCATTTTCTTACACCTTCTATTACCTTCTGCTCTCTCTGATTTGGAAAAAGCTGAAAAAAAAGGTTGAAA
CCAGTTCCCTGAAATTATTCCCCTACTTGACTAATAAGTATATAAAGACGGTAGGTATTGATTGTAATTC
TGTAAATCTATTTCTTAAACTTCTTAAATTCTACTTTTATAGTTAGTCTTTTTTTTAGTTTTAAAACACC
AGAACTTAGTTTCGACGGATTCTAGAACTAGTGGATCCCCCATCACAAGTTTGTACAAAAAAGCTGAACG
AGAAACGTAAAATGATATAAATATCAATATATTAAATTAGATTTTGCATAAAAAACAGACTACATAATAC
TGTAAAACACAACATATCCAGTCACTATGGCGGCCGCATTAGGCACCCCAGGCTTTACACTTTATGCTTC
CGGCTCGTATAATGTGTGGATTTTGAGTTAGGATCCGTCGAGATTTTCAGGAGCTAAGGAAGCTAAAATG
GAGAAAAAAATCACTGGATATACCACCGTTGATATATCCCAATGGCATCGTAAAGAACATTTTGAGGCAT
TTCAGTCAGTTGCTCAATGTACCTATAACCAGACCGTTCAGCTGGATATTACGGCCTTTTTAAAGACCGT
AAAGAAAAATAAGCACAAGTTTTATCCGGCCTTTATTCACATTCTTGCCCGCCTGATGAATGCTCATCCG
GAATTCCGTATGGCAATGAAAGACGGTGAGCTGGTGATATGGGATAGTGTTCACCCTTGTTACACCGTTT
TCCATGAGCAAACTGAAACGTTTTCATCGCTCTGGAGTGAATACCACGACGATTTCCGGCAGTTTCTACA
CATATATTCGCAAGATGTGGCGTGTTACGGTGAAAACCTGGCCTATTTCCCTAAAGGGTTTATTGAGAAT
ATGTTTTTCGTCTCAGCCAATCCCTGGGTGAGTTTCACCAGTTTTGATTTAAACGTGGCCAATATGGACA
ACTTCTTCGCCCCCGTTTTCACCATGGGCAAATATTATACGCAAGGCGACAAGGTGCTGATGCCGCTGGC
GATTCAGGTTCATCATGCCGTCTGTGATGGCTTCCATGTCGGCAGAATGCTTAATGAATTACAACAGTAC
TGCGATGAGTGGCAGGGCGGGGCGTAAACGCCGCGTGGATCCGGCTTACTAAAAGCCAGATAACAGTATG
CGTATTTGCGCGCTGATTTTTGCGGTATAAGAATATATACTGATATGTATACCCGAAGTATGTCAAAAAG
AGGTATGCTATGAAGCAGCGTATTACAGTGACAGTTGACAGCGACAGCTATCAGTTGCTCAAGGCATATA
TGATGTCAATATCTCCGGTCTGGTAAGCACAACCATGCAGAATGAAGCCCGTCGTCTGCGTGCCGAACGC
TGGAAAGCGGAAAATCAGGAAGGGATGGCTGAGGTCGCCCGGTTTATTGAAATGAACGGCTCTTTTGCTG
ACGAGAACAGGGGCTGGTGAAATGCAGTTTAAGGTTTACACCTATAAAAGAGAGAGCCGTTATCGTCTGT
TTGTGGATGTACAGAGTGATATTATTGACACGCCCGGGCGACGGATGGTGATCCCCCTGGCCAGTGCACG
TCTGCTGTCAGATAAAGTCTCCCGTGAACTTTACCCGGTGGTGCATATCGGGGATGAAAGCTGGCGCATG
ATGACCACCGATATGGCCAGTGTGCCGGTCTCCGTTATCGGGGAAGAAGTGGCTGATCTCAGCCACCGCG
AAAATGACATCAAAAACGCCATTAACCTGATGTTCTGGGGAATATAAATGTCAGGCTCCCTTATACACAG
CCAGTCTGCAGGTCGACCATAGTGACTGGATATGTTGTGTTTTACAGTATTATGTAGTCTGTTTTTTATG
CAAAATCTAATTTAATATATTGATATTTATATCATTTTACGTTTCTCGTTCAGCTTTCTTGTACAAAGTG
GTGATGGGCTGCAGGAATTCGATATCAAGCTTAATGGTGAGCAAGGGCGAGGAGCTGTTCACCGGGGTGG
TGCCCATCCTGGTCGAGCTGGACGGCGACGTAAACGGCCACAAGTTCAGCGTGTCCGGCGAGGGCGAGGG
CGATGCCACCTACGGCAAGCTGACCCTGAAGTTCATCTGCACCACCGGCAAGCTGCCCGTGCCCTGGCCC
ACCCTCGTGACCACCCTGACCTACGGCGTGCAGTGCTTCAGCCGCTACCCCGACCACATGAAGCAGCACG
ACTTCTTCAAGTCCGCCATGCCCGAAGGCTACGTCCAGGAGCGCACCATCTTCTTCAAGGACGACGGCAA
CTACAAGACCCGCGCCGAGGTGAAGTTCGAGGGCGACACCCTGGTGAACCGCATCGAGCTGAAGGGCATC
GACTTCAAGGAGGACGGCAACATCCTGGGGCACAAGCTGGAGTACAACTACAACAGCCACAACGTCTATA
TCATGGCCGACAAGCAGAAGAACGGCATCAAGGTGAACTTCAAGATCCGCCACAACATCGAGGACGGCAG
CGTGCAGCTCGCCGACCACTACCAGCAGAACACCCCCATCGGCGACGGCCCCGTGCTGCTGCCCGACAAC
CACTACCTGAGCACCCAGTCCGCCCTGAGCAAAGACCCCAACGAGAAGCGCGATCACATGGTCCTGCTGG
AGTTCGTGACCGCCGCCGGGATCACTCTCGGCATGGACGAGCTGTACAAGTAACTCGAGTCATGTAATTA
GTTATGTCACGCTTACATTCACGCCCTCCCCCCACATCCGCTCTAACCGAAAAGGAAGGAGTTAGACAAC
CTGAAGTCTAGGTCCCTATTTATTTTTTTATAGTTATGTTAGTATTAAGAACGTTATTTATATTTCAAAT
TTTTCTTTTTTTTCTGTACAGACGCGTGTACGCATGTAACATTATACTGAAAACCTTGCTTGAGAAGGTT
TTGGGACGCTCGAAGGCTTTAATTTGCGGCCGGTACCCAGCTTTTGTTCCCTTTAGTGAGGGTTAATTCC
GAGCTTGGCGTAATCATGGTCATAGCTGTTTCCTGTGTGAAATTGTTATCCGCTCACAATTCCACACAAC
ATAGGAGCCGGAAGCATAAAGTGTAAAGCCTGGGGTGCCTAATGAGTGAGGTAACTCACATTAATTGCGT
TGCGCTCACTGCCCGCTTTCCAGTCGGGAAACCTGTCGTGCCAGCTGCATTAATGAATCGGCCAACGCGC
GGGGAGAGGCGGTTTGCGTATTGGGCGCTCTTCCGCTTCCTCGCTCACTGACTCGCTGCGCTCGGTCGTT
CGGCTGCGGCGAGCGGTATCAGCTCACTCAAAGGCGGTAATACGGTTATCCACAGAATCAGGGGATAACG
CAGGAAAGAACATGTGAGCAAAAGGCCAGCAAAAGGCCAGGAACCGTAAAAAGGCCGCGTTGCTGGCGTT
TTTCCATAGGCTCGGCCCCCCTGACGAGCATCACAAAAATCGACGCTCAAGTCAGAGGTGGCGAAACCCG
ACAGGACTATAAAGATACCAGGCGTTCCCCCCTGGAAGCTCCCTCGTGCGCTCTCCTGTTCCGACCCTGC
CGCTTACCGGATACCTGTCCGCCTTTCTCCCTTCGGGAAGCGTGGCGCTTTCTCAATGCTCACGCTGTAG
GTATCTCAGTTCGGTGTAGGTCGTTCGCTCCAAGCTGGGCTGTGTGCACGAACCCCCCGTTCAGCCCGAC
CGCTGCGCCTTATCCGGTAACTATCGTCTTGAGTCCAACCCGGTAAGACACGACTTATCGCCACTGGCAG
CAGCCACTGGTAACAGGATTAGCAGAGCGAGGTATGTAGGCGGTGCTACAGAGTTCTTGAAGTGGTGGCC
TAACTACGGCTACACTAGAAGGACAGTATTTGGTATCTGCGCTCTGCTGAAGCCAGTTACCTTCGGAAAA
AGAGTTGGTAGCTCTTGATCCGGCAAACAAACCACCGCTGGTAGCGGTGGTTTTTTTGTTTGCAAGCAGC
AGATTACGCGCAGAAAAAAAGGATCTCAAGAAGATCCTTTGATCTTTTCTACGGGGTCTGACGCTCAGTG
GAACGAAAACTCACGTTAAGGGATTTTGGTCATGAGATTATCAAAAAGGATCTTCACCTAGATCCTTTTA
AATTAAAAATGAAGTTTTAAATCAATCTAAAGTATATATGAGTAAACTTGGTCTGACAGTTACCAATGCT
TAATCAGTGAGGCACCTATCTCAGCGATCTGTCTATTTCGTTCATCCATAGTTGCCTGACTGCCCGTCGT
GTAGATAACTACGATACGGGAGGGCTTACCATCTGGCCCCAGTGCTGCAATGATACCGCGAGACCCACGC
TCACCGGCTCCAGATTTATCAGCAATAAACCAGCCAGCCGGAAGGGCCGAGCGCAGAAGTGGTCCTGCAA
CTTTATCCGCCTCCATCCAGTCTATTAATTGTTGCCGGGAAGCTAGAGTAAGTAGTTCGCCAGTTAATAG
TTTGCGCAACGTTGTTGCCATTGCTACAGGCATCGTGGTGTCACGCTCGTCGTTTGGTATGGCTTCATTC
AGCTCCGGTTCCCAACGATCAAGGCGAGTTACATGATCCCCCATGTTGTGAAAAAAAGCGGTTAGCTCCT
TCGGTCCTCCGATCGTTGTCAGAAGTAAGTTGGCCGCAGTGTTATCACTCATGGTTATGGCAGCACTGCA
TAATTCTCTTACTGTCATGCCATCCGTAAGATGCTTTTCTGTGACTGGTGAGTACTCAACCAAGTCATTC
TGAGAATAGTGTATGCGGCGACCGAGTTGCTCTTGCCCGGCGTCAATACGGGATAATACCGCGCCACATA
GCAGAACTTTAAAAGTGCTCATCATTGGAAAACGTTCTTCGGGGCGAAAACTCTCAAGGATCTTACCGCT
GTTGAGATCCAGTTCGATGTAACCCACTCGTGCACCCAACTGATCTTCAGCATCTTTTACTTTCACCAGC
GTTTCTGGGTGAGCAAAAACAGGAAGGCAAAATGCCGCAAAAAAGGGAATAAGGGCGACACGGAAATGTT
GAATACTCATACTCTTCCTTTTTCAATATTATTGAAGCATTTATCAGGGTTATTGTCTCATGAGCGGATA
CATATTTGAATGTATTTAGAAAAATAAACAAATAGGGGTTCCGCGCACATTTCCCCGAAAAGTGCCACCT
GACGTCTAAGAAACCATTATTATCATGACATTAACCTATAAAAATAGGCGTATCACGAGGCCCTTTCGTC
