>Addgene plasmid #14186 | pAG305GPD-ccdB-EGFP | addgene partial sequence | sequence record 20523 | 14186 with pRS_marker
CGACTACCGTCGTTAAGGCCGTTTCTGACAGAGTAAAATTCTTAGAGGGAACTTTCACCATTATGGGAAA
TGGTTCAAGAAGGTATTGACTTAAACTCCATCAAATGGTCAGGTCATTGAGTGTTTTTTATTTGTTGTAT
TTTTTTTTTTTTAGAGAAAATCCTCCAATATATAAATTAGGAATCATAGTTTCATGATTTTCTGTTACAC
CTAACTTTTTGTGTGGTGCCCTCCTCCTTGTCAATATTAATGTTAAAGTGCAATTCTTTTTCCTTATCAC
GTTGAGCCATTAGTATCAATTTGCTTACCTGTATTCCTTTACATCCTCCTTTTTCTCCTTCTTGATAAAT
GTATGTAGATTGCGTATATAGTTTCGTCTACCCTATGAACATATTCCATTTTGTAATTTCGTGTCGTTTC
TATTATGAATTTCATTTATAAAGTTTATGTACAAATATCATAAAAAAAGAGAATCTTTTTAAGCAAGGAT
TTTCTTAACTTCTTCGGCGACAGCATCACCGACTTCGGTGGTACTGTTGGAACCACCTAAATCACCAGTT
CTGATACCTGCATCCAAAACCTTTTTAACTGCATCTTCAATGGCCTTACCTTCTTCAGGCAAGTTCAATG
ACAATTTCAACATCATTGCAGCAGACAAGATAGTGGCGATAGGGTTGACCTTATTCTTTGGCAAATCTGG
AGCAGAACCGTGGCATGGTTCGTACAAACCAAATGCGGTGTTCTTGTCTGGCAAAGAGGCCAAGGACGCA
GATGGCA
