>Addgene plasmid #14186 | pAG305GPD-ccdB-EGFP | addgene partial sequence | sequence record 20524 | 14186 with GW5
TAAAGTGTAAAGCCTGGGGGTGCCTAATGCGGCCGCCATAGTGACTGGATATGTTGTGTTTTACAGTATT
ATGTAGTCTGTTTTTTATGCAAAATCTAATTTAATATATTGATATTTATATCATTTTACGTTTCTCGTTC
AGCTTTTTTGTACAAACTTGTGATGGGGGATCCACTAGTTCTAGAATCCGTCGAAACTAAGTTCTGGTGT
TTTAAAACTAAAAAAAAGACTAACTATAAAAGTAGAATTTAAGAAGTTTAAGAAATAGATTTACAGAATT
ACAATCAATACCTACCGTCTTTATATACTTATTAGTCAAGTAGGGGAATAATTTCAGGGAACTGGTTTCA
ACCTTTTTTTTCAGCTTTTTCCAAATCAGAGAGAGCAGAAGGTAATAGAAGGTGTAAGAAAATGAGATAG
ATACATGCGTGGGTCAATTGCCTTGTGTCATCATTTACTCCAGGCAGGTTGCATCACTCCATTGAGGTTG
TGCCCGTTTTTTGCCTGTTTGTGCCCCTGTTCTCTGTAGTTGCGCTAAGAGAATGGACCTATGAACTGAT
GGTTGGTGAAGAAAACAATATTTTGGTGCTGGGATTCTTTTTTTTTCTGGATGCCAGCTTAAAAAGCGGG
CTCCATTATATTTAGTGGATGCCAGGAATAAACTGTTCACC
