>Addgene plasmid #14186 | pAG305GPD-ccdB-EGFP | addgene partial sequence | sequence record 20525 | 14186 with GW3
TCTCGTTATCGGGGAAGAAGTGGCTGATACTCAGCCACCGCGAAAATGACATCAAAAACGCCATTAACCT
GATGTTCTGGGGAATATAAATGTCAGGCTCCCTTATACACAGCCAGTCTGCAGGTCGACCATAGTGACTG
GATATGTTGTGTTTTACAGTATTATGTAGTCTGTTTTTTATGCAAAATCTAATTTAATATATTGATATTT
ATATCATTTTACGTTTCTCGTTCAGCTTTCTTGTACAAAGTGGTGATGGGCTGCAGGAATTCGATATCAA
GCTTAATGGTGAGCAAGGGCGAGGAGCTGTTCACCGGGGTGGTGCCCATCCTGGTCGAGCTGGACGGCGA
CGTAAACGGCCACAAGTTCAGCGTGTCCGGCGAGGGCGAGGGCGATGCCACCTACGGCAAGCTGACCCTG
AAGTTCATCTGCACCACCGGCAAGCTGCCCGTGCCCTGGCCCACCCTCGTGACCACCCTGACCTACGGCG
TGCAGTGCTTCAGCCGCTACCCCGACCACATGAAGCAGCACGACTTCTTCAAGTCCGCCATGCCCGAAGG
CTACGTCCAGGAGCGCACCATCTTCTTCAAGGACGACGGCAACTACAAGACCCGCGCCGAGGTGAAGTTC
GAGGGCGACACCCTGGTGAACCGCATCGAGCTGAAGGGCATCGACTTCAAGGAGGACGGCAACATCCTGG
GGC
